Addgene plasmid #107483: pCEP4-SERTR596Q-myc
Purpose: Mammalian expression plasmid for codon optimized mutant hSERT with internal MYC tag inserted in ECL2, mutation R596Q conferring gain of function phenotype
Depositing lab: Erik Procko. Publication: Deep Mutagenesis of a Transporter for Uptake of a Non-Native Substrate Identifies Conformationally Dynamic Regions. Young HJ, Chan M, Selvam B, Szymanski SK, Shukla D, Procko E. bioRxiv 2021.04.19.440442 10.1101/2021.04.19.440442.
Backbone
  Vector backbone: pCEP4
  Backbone manufacturer: Invitrogen
  Backbone size w/o insert (bp): 10410
  Vector type: Mammalian Expression
  Selectable markers: Hygromycin
Growth in bacteria
  Bacterial resistance: Ampicillin, 100 μg/mL
  Growth temperature: 37°C
  Growth strain: DH5alpha
  Copy number: High Copy
Gene/Insert
  Gene/Insert name: Serotonin Transporter (SERT) (alt name: SLC6A4)
  Species: H. sapiens (human)
  Insert size (bp): 1985
  Mutation: Y289I
  Entrez Gene: SLC6A4 (a.k.a. 5-HTT, 5-HTTLPR, 5HTT, HTT, OCD1, SERT, SERT1, hSERT)
  Promoter: CMV
  Cloning method: Restriction Enzyme; 5′ cloning site NHE1 (not destroyed); 3′ cloning site XHO1 (not destroyed)
  Sequencing primers: 5′ CMV Forward; 3′ EBV Reverse
Terms and licenses: Academic/Nonprofit Terms; Industry Terms: Not Available to Industry
Depositor comments: Please visit https://doi.org/10.1101/2021.04.19.440442 for bioRxiv preprint.
How to cite: pCEP4-SERTR596Q-myc was a gift from Erik Procko (Addgene plasmid # 107483 ; http://n2t.net/addgene:107483 ; RRID:Addgene_107483)
