[The description below was written by a language model from this plasmid's Addgene catalogue record and pLannotate feature annotations shown in this document.]
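Description:
pCEP4-SERTR596Q-myc is a mammalian expression plasmid built on the Invitrogen pCEP4 episomal backbone, carrying a codon-optimized human serotonin transporter (SERT, SLC6A4) open reading frame of about 2 kb cloned between NheI and XhoI sites. The full sequence record is 12,367 nt. In bacteria the plasmid replicates from a high-copy ColE1/pUC-type origin and is selected through the β-lactamase (ampicillin resistance) gene. In mammalian cells it is maintained by the Epstein-Barr virus oriP origin together with an EBNA1 coding sequence, which allow the plasmid to replicate and persist as an extrachromosomal episome in permissive primate cells. A hygromycin phosphotransferase cassette, driven by the HSV thymidine kinase promoter and ended by the TK polyadenylation signal, provides selection. The short annotated fragments of rop, the tetracycline resistance gene, SV40 large T antigen and herpesvirus glycoprotein genes are leftover backbone sequence rather than functional parts.

The transporter is expressed from the human cytomegalovirus immediate-early enhancer and promoter and, given the circular map, is terminated by the SV40 polyadenylation signal just downstream. According to the stated purpose, a MYC epitope is inserted internally in extracellular loop 2, a position that should allow antibody detection of transporter on the cell surface. The purpose also states that the protein carries the R596Q substitution, described as conferring a gain-of-function phenotype. The catalogue's mutation field instead lists Y289I, which conflicts with the plasmid name and purpose, and the feature table does not resolve which change is present. The associated work concerns deep mutagenesis of the transporter for uptake of a non-native substrate, so the plasmid fits studies of the expression and transport activity of a SERT variant in cultured mammalian cells.
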