Features (pLannotate 1.2.2; 19 found; start..end, strand, type, name):
     14..148     -  polyA_signal   SV40 poly(A) signal: SV40 polyadenylation signal
    171..253     -  CDS            large T antigen (fragment): large T antigen from SV40 (simian virus 40)
    256..296     +  CDS            rop (fragment): Rop protein, which maintains plasmids at low copy number; rop
    898..2687    -  rep_origin     oriP: Epstein-Barr virus oriP replication origin (Yates et al., 2000)
   2692..2910    -  CDS            gL (fragment): GL_EBVB9 - Experimental evidence at protein level: Swiss-Prot protein existence level 1. The heterodimer glycoprotein H-glycoprotein L is required for the fusion of viral and plasma membranes leading to virus entry into the host cell. Acts as a functional inhibitor of gH and maintains gH in an inhibited form. Upon binding to host integrins, gL dissociates from gH leading to activation of the viral fusion glycoproteins gB and gH. Fusion of EBV with B-lymphocytes requires the additional receptor- binding protein gp42, which forms a complex with gH/gL. The heterodimer gH/gL targets also host EPHA
   2993..4918    -  CDS            EBNA1: Epstein-Barr nuclear antigen 1, also known as EBNA-1 crucial for latent viral infection, and for episomal amplification of vectors containing the oriP origin (Okita et al., 2013)
   4956..5300    -  CDS            BRRF2_EBVB9 (fragment): Protein inferred from homology: Swiss-Prot protein existence level 3. From Epstein-Barr virus (strain B95-8) (HHV-4) (Human herpesvirus 4).
   5303..5326    -  promoter       tet promoter (fragment): E. coli promoter for tetracycline efflux protein gene
   5439..5543    +  promoter       AmpR promoter: bla
   5544..6404    +  CDS            AmpR: β-lactamase; bla; confers resistance to ampicillin, carbenicillin, and related antibiotics
   6575..7163    +  rep_origin     ori: high-copy-number ColE1/pMB1/pBR322/pUC origin of replication
   7353..7697    -  CDS            TcR (fragment): tetracycline efflux protein; tet; confers resistance to tetracycline
   7780..7925    +  promoter       HSV TK promoter: herpes simplex virus thymidine kinase promoter
   7965..8990    +  CDS            HygR: aminoglycoside phosphotransferase from E. coli; aph(4)-Ia; confers resistance to hygromycin
   9055..9103    +  polyA_signal   HSV TK poly(A) signal: herpes simplex virus thymidine kinase polyadenylation signal (Cole and Stacy, 1985)
   9303..9527    +  CDS            gH (fragment): GH_HHV11 - Experimental evidence at protein level: Swiss-Prot protein existence level 1. The heterodimer glycoprotein H-glycoprotein L is required for the fusion of viral and plasma membranes leading to virus entry into the host cell. Following initial binding to host receptor, membrane fusion is mediated by the fusion machinery composed of gB and the heterodimer gH/gL. May also be involved in the fusion between the virion envelope and the outer nuclear membrane during virion morphogenesis. From Human herpesvirus 1 (strain 17) (HHV-1) (Human herpes simplex virus 1).
   9756..10135   +  enhancer       CMV enhancer: human cytomegalovirus immediate early enhancer
  10137..10336   +  promoter       CMV promoter: human cytomegalovirus (CMV) immediate early promoter
  10394..12355   +  CDS            SLC6A4: SC6A4_HUMAN - Also known as HTT, SERT. Experimental evidence at protein level: Swiss-Prot protein existence level 1. Serotonin transporter whose primary function in the central nervous system involves the regulation of serotonergic signaling via transport of serotonin molecules from the synaptic cleft back into the pre-synaptic terminal for re-utilization. Plays a key role in mediating regulation of the availability of serotonin to other receptors of serotonergic systems. Terminates the action of serotonin and recycles it in a sodium-dependent manner. From Homo sapiens (Human).
>Addgene plasmid #107483 | pCEP4-SERTR596Q-myc | depositor full sequence | sequence record 202737 | Full Sequence
GCCGGCAAGGCCGGATCCAGACATGATAAGATACATTGATGAGTTTGGACAAACCACAACTAGAATGCAG
TGAAAAAAATGCTTTATTTGTGAAATTTGTGATGCTATTGCTTTATTTGTAACCATTATAAGCTGCAATA
AACAAGTTAACAACAACAATTGCATTCATTTTATGTTTCAGGTTCAGGGGGAGGTGGGGAGGTTTTTTAA
AGCAAGTAAAACCTCTACAAATGTGGTATGGCTGATTATGATCCGGCTGCCTCGCGCGTTTCGGTGATGA
CGGTGAAAACCTCTGACACATGCAGCTCCCGGAGACGGTCACAGCTTGTCTGTAAGCGGATGCCGGGAGC
AGACAAGCCCGTCAGGGCGCGTCAGCGGGTGTTGGCGGGTGTCGGGGCGCAGCCATGACCGGTCGACTCT
AGAGCCCCGCCGCCGGACGAACTAAACCTGACTACGGCATCTCTGCCCCTTCTTCGCTGGTACGAGGAGC
GCTTTTGTTTTGTATTCGGGGCAGTGCATGTAATCCCTTCAGTTGGTTGGTACAACTTGCCAACTGGGCC
CTGTTCCACATGTGACACGGGGGGGGACCAAACACAAAGGGGTTCTCTGACTGTAGTTGACATCCTTATA
AATGGATGTGCACATTTGCCAACACTGAGTGGCTTTCATCCTGGAGCAGACTTTGCATGCTGTGGACTGC
AACACAACATTGCCTTTATGTGTAACTCTTGGCTGAAGCTCTTACACCAATGCTGGGGGACATGTACCTC
CCAGGGGCCCAGGAAGACTACGGGAGGCTACACCAACGTCAATCAGAGGGGCCTGTGTAGCTACCGATAA
GCGGACCCTCAAGAGGGCATTAGCAATAGTGTTTATAAGGCCCCCTTGTTAACCCTAAACGGGTAGCATA
TGCTTCCCGGGTAGTAGTATATACTATCCAGACTAACCCTAATTCAATAGCATATGTTACCCAACGGGAA
GCATATGCTATCGAATTAGGGTTAGTAAAAGGGTCCTAAGGAACAGCGATATCTCCCACCCCATGAGCTG
TCACGGTTTTATTTACATGGGGTCAGGATTCCACGAGGGTAGTGAACCATTTTAGTCACAAGGGCAGTGG
CTGAAGATCAAGGAGCGGGCAGTGAACTCTCCTGAATCTTCGCCTGCTTCTTCATTCTCCTTCGTTTAGC
TAATAGAATAACTGCTGAGTTGTGAACAGTAAGGTGTATGTGAGGTGCTCGAAAACAAGGTTTCAGGTGA
CGCCCCCAGAATAAAATTTGGACGGGGGGTTCAGTGGTGGCATTGTGCTATGACACCAATATAACCCTCA
CAAACCCCTTGGGCAATAAATACTAGTGTAGGAATGAAACATTCTGAATATCTTTAACAATAGAAATCCA
TGGGGTGGGGACAAGCCGTAAAGACTGGATGTCCATCTCACACGAATTTATGGCTATGGGCAACACATAA
TCCTAGTGCAATATGATACTGGGGTTATTAAGATGTGTCCCAGGCAGGGACCAAGACAGGTGAACCATGT
TGTTACACTCTATTTGTAACAAGGGGAAAGAGAGTGGACGCCGACAGCAGCGGACTCCACTGGTTGTCTC
TAACACCCCCGAAAATTAAACGGGGCTCCACGCCAATGGGGCCCATAAACAAAGACAAGTGGCCACTCTT
TTTTTTGAAATTGTGGAGTGGGGGCACGCGTCAGCCCCCACACGCCGCCCTGCGGTTTTGGACTGTAAAA
TAAGGGTGTAATAACTTGGCTGATTGTAACCCCGCTAACCACTGCGGTCAAACCACTTGCCCACAAAACC
ACTAATGGCACCCCGGGGAATACCTGCATAAGTAGGTGGGCGGGCCAAGATAGGGGCGCGATTGCTGCGA
TCTGGAGGACAAATTACACACACTTGCGCCTGAGCGCCAAGCACAGGGTTGTTGGTCCTCATATTCACGA
GGTCGCTGAGAGCACGGTGGGCTAATGTTGCCATGGGTAGCATATACTACCCAAATATCTGGATAGCATA
TGCTATCCTAATCTATATCTGGGTAGCATAGGCTATCCTAATCTATATCTGGGTAGCATATGCTATCCTA
ATCTATATCTGGGTAGTATATGCTATCCTAATTTATATCTGGGTAGCATAGGCTATCCTAATCTATATCT
GGGTAGCATATGCTATCCTAATCTATATCTGGGTAGTATATGCTATCCTAATCTGTATCCGGGTAGCATA
TGCTATCCTAATAGAGATTAGGGTAGTATATGCTATCCTAATTTATATCTGGGTAGCATATACTACCCAA
ATATCTGGATAGCATATGCTATCCTAATCTATATCTGGGTAGCATATGCTATCCTAATCTATATCTGGGT
AGCATAGGCTATCCTAATCTATATCTGGGTAGCATATGCTATCCTAATCTATATCTGGGTAGTATATGCT
ATCCTAATTTATATCTGGGTAGCATAGGCTATCCTAATCTATATCTGGGTAGCATATGCTATCCTAATCT
ATATCTGGGTAGTATATGCTATCCTAATCTGTATCCGGGTAGCATATGCTATCCTCATGCATATACAGTC
AGCATATGATACCCAGTAGTAGAGTGGGAGTGCTATCCTTTGCATATGCCGCCACCTCCCAAGGGGGCGT
GAATTTTCGCTGCTTGTCCTTTTCCTGCATGCTGGTTGCTCCCATTCTTAGGTGAATTTAAGGAGGCCAG
GCTAAAGCCGTCGCATGTCTGATTGCTCACCAGGTAAATGTCGCTAATGTTTTCCAACGCGAGAAGGTGT
TGAGCGCGGAGCTGAGTGACGTGACAACATGGGTATGCCCAATTGCCCCATGTTGGGAGGACGAAAATGG
TGACAAGACAGATGGCCAGAAATACACCAACAGCACGCATGATGTCTACTGGGGATTTATTCTTTAGTGC
GGGGGAATACACGGCTTTTAATACGATTGAGGGCGTCTCCTAACAAGTTACATCACTCCTGCCCTTCCTC
ACCCTCATCTCCATCACCTCCTTCATCTCCGTCATCTCCGTCATCACCCTCCGCGGCAGCCCCTTCCACC
ATAGGTGGAAACCAGGGAGGCAAATCTACTCCATCGTCAAAGCTGCACACAGTCACCCTGATATTGCAGG
TAGGAGCGGGCTTTGTCATAACAAGGTCCTTAATCGCATCCTTCAAAACCTCAGCAAATATATGAGTTTG
TAAAAAGACCATGAAATAACAGACAATGGACTCCCTTAGCGGGCCAGGTTGTGGGCCGGGTCCAGGGGCC
ATTCCAAAGGGGAGACGACTCAATGGTGTAAGACGACATTGTGGAATAGCAAGGGCAGTTCCTCGCCTTA
GGTTGTAAAGGGAGGTCTTACTACCTCCATATACGAACACACCGGCGACCCAAGTTCCTTCGTCGGTAGT
CCTTTCTACGTGACTCCTAGCCAGGAGAGCTCTTAAACCTTCTGCAATGTTCTCAAATTTCGGGTTGGAA
CCTCCTTGACCACGATGCTTTCCAAACCACCCTCCTTTTTTGCGCCTGCCTCCATCACCCTGACCCCGGG
GTCCAGTGCTTGGGCCTTCTCCTGGGTCATCTGCGGGGCCCTGCTCTATCGCTCCCGGGGGCACGTCAGG
CTCACCATCTGGGCCACCTTCTTGGTGGTATTCAAAATAATCGGCTTCCCCTACAGGGTGGAAAAATGGC
CTTCTACCTGGAGGGGGCCTGCGCGGTGGAGACCCGGATGATGATGACTGACTACTGGGACTCCTGGGCC
TCTTTTCTCCACGTCCACGACCTCTCCCCCTGGCTCTTTCACGACTTCCCCCCCTGGCTCTTTCACGTCC
TCTACCCCGGCGGCCTCCACTACCTCCTCGACCCCGGCCTCCACTACCTCCTCGACCCCGGCCTCCACTG
CCTCCTCGACCCCGGCCTCCACCTCCTGCTCCTGCCCCTCCTGCTCCTGCCCCTCCTCCTGCTCCTGCCC
CTCCTGCCCCTCCTGCTCCTGCCCCTCCTGCCCCTCCTGCTCCTGCCCCTCCTGCCCCTCCTGCTCCTGC
CCCTCCTGCCCCTCCTCCTGCTCCTGCCCCTCCTGCCCCTCCTCCTGCTCCTGCCCCTCCTGCCCCTCCT
GCTCCTGCCCCTCCTGCCCCTCCTGCTCCTGCCCCTCCTGCCCCTCCTGCTCCTGCCCCTCCTGCTCCTG
CCCCTCCTGCTCCTGCCCCTCCTGCTCCTGCCCCTCCTGCCCCTCCTGCCCCTCCTCCTGCTCCTGCCCC
TCCTGCTCCTGCCCCTCCTGCCCCTCCTGCCCCTCCTGCTCCTGCCCCTCCTCCTGCTCCTGCCCCTCCT
GCCCCTCCTGCCCCTCCTCCTGCTCCTGCCCCTCCTGCCCCTCCTCCTGCTCCTGCCCCTCCTCCTGCTC
CTGCCCCTCCTGCCCCTCCTGCCCCTCCTCCTGCTCCTGCCCCTCCTGCCCCTCCTCCTGCTCCTGCCCC
TCCTCCTGCTCCTGCCCCTCCTGCCCCTCCTGCCCCTCCTCCTGCTCCTGCCCCTCCTCCTGCTCCTGCC
CCTCCTGCCCCTCCTGCCCCTCCTGCCCCTCCTCCTGCTCCTGCCCCTCCTCCTGCTCCTGCCCCTCCTG
CTCCTGCCCCTCCCGCTCCTGCTCCTGCTCCTGTTCCACCGTGGGTCCCTTTGCAGCCAATGCAACTTGG
ACGTTTTTGGGGTCTCCGGACACCATCTCTATGTCTTGGCCCTGATCCTGAGCCGCCCGGGGCTCCTGGT
CTTCCGCCTCCTCGTCCTCGTCCTCTTCCCCGTCCTCGTCCATGGTTATCACCCCCTCTTCTTTGAGGTC
CACTGCCGCCGGAGCCTTCTGGTCCAGATGTGTCTCCCTTCTCTCCTAGGCCATTTCCAGGTCCTGTACC
TGGCCCCTCGTCAGACATGATTCACACTAAAAGAGATCAATAGACATCTTTATTAGACGACGCTCAGTGA
ATACAGGGAGTGCAGACTCCTGCCCCCTCCAACAGCCCCCCCACCCTCATCCCCTTCATGGTCGCTGTCA
GACAGATCCAGGTCTGAAAATTCCCCATCCTCCGAACCATCCTCGTCCTCATCACCAATTACTCGCAGCC
CGGAAAACTCCCGCTGAACATCCTCAAGATTTGCGTCCTGAGCCTCAAGCCAGGCCTCAAATTCCTCGTC
CCCCTTTTTGCTGGACGGTAGGGATGGGGATTCTCGGGACCCCTCCTCTTCCTCTTCAAGGTCACCAGAC
AGAGATGCTACTGGGGCAACGGAAGAAAAGCTGGGTGCGGCCTGTGAGGATCAGCTTATCGATGATAAGC
TGTCAAACATGAGAATTCTTGAAGACGAAAGGGCCTCGTGATACGCCTATTTTTATAGGTTAATGTCATG
ATAATAATGGTTTCTTAGACGTCAGGTGGCACTTTTCGGGGAAATGTGCGCGGAACCCCTATTTGTTTAT
TTTTCTAAATACATTCAAATATGTATCCGCTCATGAGACAATAACCCTGATAAATGCTTCAATAATATTG
AAAAAGGAAGAGTATGAGTATTCAACATTTCCGTGTCGCCCTTATTCCCTTTTTTGCGGCATTTTGCCTT
CCTGTTTTTGCTCACCCAGAAACGCTGGTGAAAGTAAAAGATGCTGAAGATCAGTTGGGTGCACGAGTGG
GTTACATCGAACTGGATCTCAACAGCGGTAAGATCCTTGAGAGTTTTCGCCCCGAAGAACGTTTTCCAAT
GATGAGCACTTTTAAAGTTCTGCTATGTGGCGCGGTATTATCCCGTGTTGACGCCGGGCAAGAGCAACTC
GGTCGCCGCATACACTATTCTCAGAATGACTTGGTTGAGTACTCACCAGTCACAGAAAAGCATCTTACGG
ATGGCATGACAGTAAGAGAATTATGCAGTGCTGCCATAACCATGAGTGATAACACTGCGGCCAACTTACT
TCTGACAACGATCGGAGGACCGAAGGAGCTAACCGCTTTTTTGCACAACATGGGGGATCATGTAACTCGC
CTTGATCGTTGGGAACCGGAGCTGAATGAAGCCATACCAAACGACGAGCGTGACACCACGATGCCTGCAG
CAATGGCAACAACGTTGCGCAAACTATTAACTGGCGAACTACTTACTCTAGCTTCCCGGCAACAATTAAT
AGACTGGATGGAGGCGGATAAAGTTGCAGGACCACTTCTGCGCTCGGCCCTTCCGGCTGGCTGGTTTATT
GCTGATAAATCTGGAGCCGGTGAGCGTGGGTCTCGCGGTATCATTGCAGCACTGGGGCCAGATGGTAAGC
CCTCCCGTATCGTAGTTATCTACACGACGGGGAGTCAGGCAACTATGGATGAACGAAATAGACAGATCGC
TGAGATAGGTGCCTCACTGATTAAGCATTGGTAACTGTCAGACCAAGTTTACTCATATATACTTTAGATT
GATTTAAAACTTCATTTTTAATTTAAAAGGATCTAGGTGAAGATCCTTTTTGATAATCTCATGACCAAAA
TCCCTTAACGTGAGTTTTCGTTCCACTGAGCGTCAGACCCCGTAGAAAAGATCAAAGGATCTTCTTGAGA
TCCTTTTTTTCTGCGCGTAATCTGCTGCTTGCAAACAAAAAAACCACCGCTACCAGCGGTGGTTTGTTTG
CCGGATCAAGAGCTACCAACTCTTTTTCCGAAGGTAACTGGCTTCAGCAGAGCGCAGATACCAAATACTG
TCCTTCTAGTGTAGCCGTAGTTAGGCCACCACTTCAAGAACTCTGTAGCACCGCCTACATACCTCGCTCT
GCTAATCCTGTTACCAGTGGCTGCTGCCAGTGGCGATAAGTCGTGTCTTACCGGGTTGGACTCAAGACGA
TAGTTACCGGATAAGGCGCAGCGGTCGGGCTGAACGGGGGGTTCGTGCACACAGCCCAGCTTGGAGCGAA
CGACCTACACCGAACTGAGATACCTACAGCGTGAGCTATGAGAAAGCGCCACGCTTCCCGAAGGGAGAAA
GGCGGACAGGTATCCGGTAAGCGGCAGGGTCGGAACAGGAGAGCGCACGAGGGAGCTTCCAGGGGGAAAC
GCCTGGTATCTTTATAGTCCTGTCGGGTTTCGCCACCTCTGACTTGAGCGTCGATTTTTGTGATGCTCGT
CAGGGGGGCGGAGCCTATGGAAAAACGCCAGCAACGCGGCCTTTTTACGGTTCCTGGCCTTTTGCTGCGC
CGCGTGCGGCTGCTGGAGATGGCGGACGCGATGGATATGTTCTGCCAAGGGTTGGTTTGCGCATTCACAG
TTCTCCGCAAGAATTGATTGGCTCCAATTCTTGGAGTGGTGAATCCGTTAGCGAGGTGCCGCCGGCTTCC
ATTCAGGTCGAGGTGGCCCGGCTCCATGCACCGCGACGCAACGCGGGGAGGCAGACAAGGTATAGGGCGG
CGCCTACAATCCATGCCAACCCGTTCCATGTGCTCGCCGAGGCGGCATAAATCGCCGTGACGATCAGCGG
TCCAGTGATCGAAGTTAGGCTGGTAAGAGCCGCGAGCGATCCTTGAAGCTGTCCCTGATGGTCGTCATCT
ACCTGCCTGGACAGCATGGCCTGCAACGCGGGCATCCCGATGCCGCCGGAAGCGAGAAGAATCATAATGG
GGAAGGCCATCCAGCCTCGCGTCGCGAACGCCAGCAAGACGTAGCCCAGCGCGTCGGCCGCCATGCCCTG
CTTCATCCCCGTGGCCCGTTGCTCGCGTTTGCTGGCGGTGTCCCCGGAAGAAATATATTTGCATGTCTTT
AGTTCTATGATGACACAAACCCCGCCCAGCGTCTTGTCATTGGCGAATTCGAACACGCAGATGCAGTCGG
GGCGGCGCGGTCCCAGGTCCACTTCGCATATTAAGGTGACGCGTGTGGCCTCGAACACCGAGCGACCCTG
CAGCGACCCGCTTAACAGCGTCAACAGCGTGCCGCAGATCCCGGGCAATGAGATATGAAAAAGCCTGAAC
TCACCGCGACGTCTGTCGAGAAGTTTCTGATCGAAAAGTTCGACAGCGTCTCCGACCTGATGCAGCTCTC
GGAGGGCGAAGAATCTCGTGCTTTCAGCTTCGATGTAGGAGGGCGTGGATATGTCCTGCGGGTAAATAGC
TGCGCCGATGGTTTCTACAAAGATCGTTATGTTTATCGGCACTTTGCATCGGCCGCGCTCCCGATTCCGG
AAGTGCTTGACATTGGGGAATTCAGCGAGAGCCTGACCTATTGCATCTCCCGCCGTGCACAGGGTGTCAC
GTTGCAAGACCTGCCTGAAACCGAACTGCCCGCTGTTCTGCAGCCGGTCGCGGAGGCCATGGATGCGATC
GCTGCGGCCGATCTTAGCCAGACGAGCGGGTTCGGCCCATTCGGACCGCAAGGAATCGGTCAATACACTA
CATGGCGTGATTTCATATGCGCGATTGCTGATCCCCATGTGTATCACTGGCAAACTGTGATGGACGACAC
CGTCAGTGCGTCCGTCGCGCAGGCTCTCGATGAGCTGATGCTTTGGGCCGAGGACTGCCCCGAAGTCCGG
CACCTCGTGCACGCGGATTTCGGCTCCAACAATGTCCTGACGGACAATGGCCGCATAACAGCGGTCATTG
ACTGGAGCGAGGCGATGTTCGGGGATTCCCAATACGAGGTCGCCAACATCTTCTTCTGGAGGCCGTGGTT
GGCTTGTATGGAGCAGCAGACGCGCTACTTCGAGCGGAGGCATCCGGAGCTTGCAGGATCGCCGCGGCTC
CGGGCGTATATGCTCCGCATTGGTCTTGACCAACTCTATCAGAGCTTGGTTGACGGCAATTTCGATGATG
CAGCTTGGGCGCAGGGTCGATGCGACGCAATCGTCCGATCCGGAGCCGGGACTGTCGGGCGTACACAAAT
CGCCCGCAGAAGCGCGGCCGTCTGGACCGATGGCTGTGTAGAAGTACTCGCCGATAGTGGAAACCGACGC
CCCAGCACTCGTCCGAGGGCAAAGGAATAGGGGAGATGGGGGAGGCTAACTGAAACACGGAAGGAGACAA
TACCGGAAGGAACCCGCGCTATGACGGCAATAAAAAGACAGAATAAAACGCACGGGTGTTGGGTCGTTTG
TTCATAAACGCGGGGTTCGGTCCCAGGGCTGGCACTCTGTCGATACCCCACCGAGACCCCATTGGGGCCA
ATACGCCCGCGTTTCTTCCTTTTCCCCACCCCACCCCCCAAGTTCGGGTGAAGGCCCAGGGCTCGCAGCC
AACGTCGGGGCGGCAGGCCCTGCCATAGCCACTGGCCCCGTGGGTTAGGGACGGGGTCCCCCATGGGGAA
TGGTTTATGGTTCGTGGGGGTTATTATTTTGGGCGTTGCGTGGGGTCTGGTCCACGACTGGACTGAGCAG
ACAGACCCATGGTTTTTGGATGGCCTGGGCATGGACCGCATGTACTGGCGCGACACGAACACCGGGCGTC
TGTGGCTGCCAAACACCCCCGACCCCCAAAAACCACCGCGCGGATTTCTGGCGTGCCAAGCTAGTCGACC
AATTCTCATGTTTGACAGCTTATCATCGCAGATCCGGGCAACGTTGTTGCATTGCTGCAGGCGCAGAACT
GGTAGGTATGGAAGATCTATACATTGAATCAATATTGGCAATTAGCCATATTAGTCATTGGTTATATAGC
ATAAATCAATATTGGCTATTGGCCATTGCATACGTTGTATCTATATCATAATATGTACATTTATATTGGC
TCATGTCCAATATGACCGCCATGTTGACATTGATTATTGACTAGTTATTAATAGTAATCAATTACGGGGT
CATTAGTTCATAGCCCATATATGGAGTTCCGCGTTACATAACTTACGGTAAATGGCCCGCCTGGCTGACC
GCCCAACGACCCCCGCCCATTGACGTCAATAATGACGTATGTTCCCATAGTAACGCCAATAGGGACTTTC
CATTGACGTCAATGGGTGGAGTATTTACGGTAAACTGCCCACTTGGCAGTACATCAAGTGTATCATATGC
CAAGTCCGCCCCCTATTGACGTCAATGACGGTAAATGGCCCGCCTGGCATTATGCCCAGTACATGACCTT
ACGGGACTTTCCTACTTGGCAGTACATCTACGTATTAGTCATCGCTATTACCATGGTGATGCGGTTTTGG
CAGTACACCAATGGGCGTGGATAGCGGTTTGACTCACGGGGATTTCCAAGTCTCCACCCCATTGACGTCA
ATGGGAGTTTGTTTTGGCACCAAAATCAACGGGACTTTCCAAAATGTCGTAATAACCCCGCCCCGTTGAC
GCAAATGGGCGGTAGGCGTGTACGGTGGGAGGTCTATATAAGCAGAGCTCGTTTAGTGAACCGTCAGATC
TCTAGAAGCTGGGTACCAGCTGCTAGCGCCACCATGGAGACCACCCCCCTGAACAGTCAAAAGCAACTCT
CTGCCTGTGAGGATGGAGAGGACTGTCAGGAGAATGGCGTTCTTCAAAAGGTTGTACCCACCCCTGGAGA
TAAGGTGGAAAGCGGCCAGATTTCCAACGGCTACAGCGCCGTGCCATCACCTGGAGCCGGGGATGATACA
CGGCACAGCATTCCCGCAACCACCACGACACTGGTTGCAGAGCTTCACCAGGGCGAGAGGGAGACGTGGG
GCAAAAAGGTAGATTTTCTGCTTTCCGTGATCGGTTACGCGGTCGATCTGGGGAACGTGTGGAGGTTCCC
TTACATTTGTTACCAAAACGGAGGGGGTGCCTTCTTGCTGCCCTACACAATTATGGCGATTTTTGGGGGT
ATCCCGCTCTTCTACATGGAACTGGCCTTGGGTCAGTACCACCGGAACGGCTGCATTAGCATTTGGCGCA
AGATATGCCCCATTTTCAAGGGAATCGGATACGCAATCTGTATAATCGCGTTCTATATTGCATCATATTA
CAACACCATCATGGCCTGGGCCCTTTATTACTTGATCAGCAGTTTCACCGACCAATTGCCGTGGACGAGC
TGTAAGAACTCATGGAATACCGGGAACTGTACCAACTACTTCTCTGAGGACAGCTCAGGAGGTAGCGGGG
GTGAACAGAAGCTGATTAGCGAGGAGGACTTGGGCAGTCCAGGCGGAAGCGGCAACATCACTTGGACACT
CCATAGTACGAGCCCCGCAGAGGAGTTTTACACCAGGCACGTACTGCAGATTCATAGGAGCAAGGGTCTG
CAAGACCTGGGCGGTATTAGCTGGCAGCTCGCATTGTGCATAATGTTGATCTTTACGGTGATCTATTTCT
CTATCTGGAAGGGAGTAAAGACATCCGGCAAGGTGGTGTGGGTGACGGCGACCTTCCCCATCATTATACT
CAGCGTGTTGTTGGTGAGGGGGGCAACCCTGCCTGGGGCCTGGCGAGGCGTGCTGTTCTATCTCAAGCCA
AACTGGCAGAAGCTTCTTGAAACCGGAGTGTGGATCGACGCGGCCGCGCAAATCTTCTTTTCCCTCGGTC
CCGGCTTCGGGGTCCTTCTGGCATTCGCAAGCTACAACAAGTTCAACAATAACTGCTACCAGGACGCCCT
CGTGACAAGTGTAGTGAACTGCATGACCTCTTTCGTGAGCGGGTTTGTGATCTTCACAGTACTCGGATAT
ATGGCTGAGATGAGGAACGAAGATGTTAGTGAGGTTGCCAAAGACGCTGGCCCGAGCCTGTTGTTCATCA
CATACGCCGAGGCTATCGCGAACATGCCCGCATCTACTTTCTTCGCCATCATCTTTTTCCTGATGCTGAT
AACCCTTGGGCTGGATAGCACCTTCGCCGGACTGGAGGGTGTCATCACTGCCGTTCTCGACGAGTTCCCC
CATGTGTGGGCCAAGCGACGGGAAAGGTTCGTGCTGGCCGTCGTAATCACATGCTTCTTCGGCTCACTGG
TGACCCTTACCTTTGGCGGTGCGTACGTGGTCAAGCTGCTCGAAGAGTACGCCACTGGACCGGCGGTTCT
GACCGTGGCATTGATCGAGGCCGTGGCCGTAAGCTGGTTTTACGGCATCACGCAGTTCTGTAGGGACGTG
AAAGAGATGCTGGGCTTTTCTCCCGGTTGGTTTTGGAGGATTTGTTGGGTAGCAATTAGCCCCCTGTTTC
TCCTTTTCATTATTTGCTCTTTTCTGATGTCTCCACCGCAGCTCCGACTGTTTCAGTACAACTACCCCTA
CTGGTCAATTATCCTGGGCTATTGTATCGGCACCTCAAGTTTCATCTGCATCCCCACATACATCGCATAC
AGACTGATAATTACGCCCGGTACTTTTAAGGAGCGAATCATTAAAAGCATAACCCCCGAAACCCCCACCG
AGATCCCTTGTGGCGATATAAGACTCAATGCGGTCTAATAGCTCGAG
