>Addgene plasmid #107483 | pCEP4-SERTR596Q-myc | addgene partial sequence | sequence record 205655 | Addgene Partial NGS Result
CTGCTCCTGCTCCTGTTCCACCGTGGGTCCCTTTGCAGCCAATGCAACTTGGACGTTTTTGGGGTCTCCG
GACACCATCTCTATGTCTTGGCCCTGATCCTGAGCCGCCCGGGGCTCCTGGTCTTCCGCCTCCTCGTCCT
CGTCCTCTTCCCCGTCCTCGTCCATGGTTATCACCCCCTCTTCTTTGAGGTCCACTGCCGCCGGAGCCTT
CTGGTCCAGATGTGTCTCCCTTCTCTCCTAGGCCATTTCCAGGTCCTGTACCTGGCCCCTCGTCAGACAT
GATTCACACTAAAAGAGATCAATAGACATCTTTATTAGACGACGCTCAGTGAATACAGGGAGTGCAGACT
CCTGCCCCCTCCAACAGCCCCCCCACCCTCATCCCCTTCATGGTCGCTGTCAGACAGATCCAGGTCTGAA
AATTCCCCATCCTCCGAACCATCCTCGTCCTCATCACCAATTACTCGCAGCCCGGAAAACTCCCGCTGAA
CATCCTCAAGATTTGCGTCCTGAGCCTCAAGCCAGGCCTCAAATTCCTCGTCCCCCTTTTTGCTGGACGG
TAGGGATGGGGATTCTCGGGACCCCTCCTCTTCCTCTTCAAGGTCACCAGACAGAGATGCTACTGGGGCA
ACGGAAGAAAAGCTGGGTGCGGCCTGTGAGGATCAGCTTATCGATGATAAGCTGTCAAACATGAGAATTC
TTGAAGACGAAAGGGCCTCGTGATACGCCTATTTTTATAGGTTAATGTCATGATAATAATGGTTTCTTAG
ACGTCAGGTGGCACTTTTCGGGGAAATGTGCGCGGAACCCCTATTTGTTTATTTTTCTAAATACATTCAA
ATATGTATCCGCTCATGAGACAATAACCCTGATAAATGCTTCAATAATATTGAAAAAGGAAGAGTATGAG
TATTCAACATTTCCGTGTCGCCCTTATTCCCTTTTTTGCGGCATTTTGCCTTCCTGTTTTTGCTCACCCA
GAAACGCTGGTGAAAGTAAAAGATGCTGAAGATCAGTTGGGTGCACGAGTGGGTTACATCGAACTGGATC
TCAACAGCGGTAAGATCCTTGAGAGTTTTCGCCCCGAAGAACGTTTTCCAATGATGAGCACTTTTAAAGT
TCTGCTATGTGGCGCGGTATTATCCCGTGTTGACGCCGGGCAAGAGCAACTCGGTCGCCGCATACACTAT
TCTCAGAATGACTTGGTTGAGTACTCACCAGTCACAGAAAAGCATCTTACGGATGGCATGACAGTAAGAG
AATTATGCAGTGCTGCCATAACCATGAGTGATAACACTGCGGCCAACTTACTTCTGACAACGATCGGAGG
ACCGAAGGAGCTAACCGCTTTTTTGCACAACATGGGGGATCATGTAACTCGCCTTGATCGTTGGGAACCG
GAGCTGAATGAAGCCATACCAAACGACGAGCGTGACACCACGATGCCTGCAGCAATGGCAACAACGTTGC
GCAAACTATTAACTGGCGAACTACTTACTCTAGCTTCCCGGCAACAATTAATAGACTGGATGGAGGCGGA
TAAAGTTGCAGGACCACTTCTGCGCTCGGCCCTTCCGGCTGGCTGGTTTATTGCTGATAAATCTGGAGCC
GGTGAGCGTGGGTCTCGCGGTATCATTGCAGCACTGGGGCCAGATGGTAAGCCCTCCCGTATCGTAGTTA
TCTACACGACGGGGAGTCAGGCAACTATGGATGAACGAAATAGACAGATCGCTGAGATAGGTGCCTCACT
GATTAAGCATTGGTAACTGTCAGACCAAGTTTACTCATATATACTTTAGATTGATTTAAAACTTCATTTT
TAATTTAAAAGGATCTAGGTGAAGATCCTTTTTGATAATCTCATGACCAAAATCCCTTAACGTGAGTTTT
CGTTCCACTGAGCGTCAGACCCCGTAGAAAAGATCAAAGGATCTTCTTGAGATCCTTTTTTTCTGCGCGT
AATCTGCTGCTTGCAAACAAAAAAACCACCGCTACCAGCGGTGGTTTGTTTGCCGGATCAAGAGCTACCA
ACTCTTTTTCCGAAGGTAACTGGCTTCAGCAGAGCGCAGATACCAAATACTGTCCTTCTAGTGTAGCCGT
AGTTAGGCCACCACTTCAAGAACTCTGTAGCACCGCCTACATACCTCGCTCTGCTAATCCTGTTACCAGT
GGCTGCTGCCAGTGGCGATAAGTCGTGTCTTACCGGGTTGGACTCAAGACGATAGTTACCGGATAAGGCG
CAGCGGTCGGGCTGAACGGGGGGTTCGTGCACACAGCCCAGCTTGGAGCGAACGACCTACACCGAACTGA
GATACCTACAGCGTGAGCTATGAGAAAGCGCCACGCTTCCCGAAGGGAGAAAGGCGGACAGGTATCCGGT
AAGCGGCAGGGTCGGAACAGGAGAGCGCACGAGGGAGCTTCCAGGGGGAAACGCCTGGTATCTTTATAGT
CCTGTCGGGTTTCGCCACCTCTGACTTGAGCGTCGATTTTTGTGATGCTCGTCAGGGGGGCGGAGCCTAT
GGAAAAACGCCAGCAACGCGGCCTTTTTACGGTTCCTGGCCTTTTGCTGGCCTTGAAGCTGTCCCTGATG
GTCGTCATCTACCTGCCTGGACAGCATGGCCTGCAACGCGGGCATCCCGATGCCGCCGGAAGCGAGAAGA
ATCATAATGGGGAAGGCCATCCAGCCTCGCGTCGCGAACGCCAGCAAGACGTAGCCCAGCGCGTCGGCCC
CGAGATGCGCCGCGTGCGGCTGCTGGAGATGGCGGACGCGATGGATATGTTCTGCCAAGGGTTGGTTTGC
GCATTCACAGTTCTCCGCAAGAATTGATTGGCTCCAATTCTTGGAGTGGTGAATCCGTTAGCGAGGTGCC
GCCCTGCTTCATCCCCGTGGCCCGTTGCTCGCGTTTGCTGGCGGTGTCCCCGGAAGAAATATATTTGCAT
GTCTTTAGTTCTATGATGACACAAACCCCGCCCAGCGTCTTGTCATTGGCGAATTCGAACACGCAGATGC
AGTCGGGGCGGCGCGGTCCGAGGTCCACTTCGCATATTAAGGTGACGCGTGTGGCCTCGAACACCGAGCG
ACCCTGCAGCGACCCGCTTAACAGCGTCAACAGCGTGCCGCAGATCCCGGGGGGCAATGAGATATGAAAA
AGCCTGAACTCACCGCGACGTCTGTCGAGAAGTTTCTGATCGAAAAGTTCGACAGCGTCTCCGACCTGAT
GCAGCTCTCGGAGGGCGAAGAATCTCGTGCTTTCAGCTTCGATGTAGGAGGGCGTGGATATGTCCTGCGG
GTAAATAGCTGCGCCGATGGTTTCTACAAAGATCGTTATGTTTATCGGCACTTTGCATCGGCCGCGCTCC
CGATTCCGGAAGTGCTTGACATTGGGGAATTCAGCGAGAGCCTGACCTATTGCATCTCCCGCCGTGCACA
GGGTGTCACGTTGCAAGACCTGCCTGAAACCGAACTGCCCGCTGTTCTGCAGCCGGTCGCGGAGGCCATG
GATGCGATCGCTGCGGCCGATCTTAGCCAGACGAGCGGGTTCGGCCCATTCGGACCGCAAGGAATCGGTC
AATACACTACATGGCGTGATTTCATATGCGCGATTGCTGATCCCCATGTGTATCACTGGCAAACTGTGAT
GGACGACACCGTCAGTGCGTCCGTCGCGCAGGCTCTCGATGAGCTGATGCTTTGGGCCGAGGACTGCCCC
GAAGTCCGGCACCTCGTGCACGCGGATTTCGGCTCCAACAATGTCCTGACGGACAATGGCCGCATAACAG
CGGTCATTGACTGGAGCGAGGCGATGTTCGGGGATTCCCAATACGAGGTCGCCAACATCTTCTTCTGGAG
GCCGTGGTTGGCTTGTATGGAGCAGCAGACGCGCTACTTCGAGCGGAGGCATCCGGAGCTTGCAGGATCG
CCGCGGCTCCGGGCGTATATGCTCCGCATTGGTCTTGACCAACTCTATCAGAGCTTGGTTGACGGCAATT
TCGATGATGCAGCTTGGGCGCAGGGTCGATGCGACGCAATCGTCCGATCCGGAGCCGGGACTGTCGGGCG
TACACAAATCGCCCGCAGAAGCGCGGCCGTCTGGACCGATGGCTGTGTAGAAGTACTCGCCGATAGTGGA
AACCGACGCCCCAGCACTCGTCCGGATCGGGAGATGGGGGAGGCTAACTGAAACACGGAAGGAGACAATA
CCGGAAGGAACCCGCGCTATGACGGCAATAAAAAGACAGAATAAAACGCACGGGTGTTGGGTCGTTTGTT
CATAAACGCGGGGTTCGGTCCCAGGGCTGGCACTCTGTCGATACCCCACCGAGACCCCATTGGGGCCAAT
ACGCCCGCGTTTCTTCCTTTTCCCCACCCCACCCCCCAAGTTCGGGTGAAGGCCCAGGGCTCGCAGCCAA
CGTCGGGGCGGCAGGCCCTGCCATAGCCACTGGCCCCGTGGGTTAGGGACGGGGTCCCCCATGGGGAATG
GTTTATGGTTCGTGGGGGTTATTATTTTGGGCGTTGCGTGGGGTCAGGTCCACGACTGGACTGAGCAGAC
AGACCCATGGTTTTTGGATGGCCTGGGCATGGACCGCATGTACTGGCGCGACACGAACACCGGGCGTCTG
TGGCTGCCAAACACCCCCGACCCCCAAAAACCACCGCGCGGATTTCTGGCGTGCCAAGCTAGTCGACCAA
TTCTCATGTTTGACAGCTTATCATCGCAGATCCGGGCAACGTTGTTGCCATTGCTGCAGGCGCAGAACTG
GTAGGTATGGAAGATCTATACATTGAATCAATATTGGCAATTAGCCATATTAGTCATTGGTTATATAGCA
TAAATCAATATTGGCTATTGGCCATTGCATACGTTGTATCTATATCATAATATGTACATTTATATTGGCT
CATGTCCAATATGACCGCCATGTTGACATTGATTATTGACTAGTTATTAATAGTAATCAATTACGGGGTC
ATTAGTTCATAGCCCATATATGGAGTTCCGCGTTACATAACTTACGGTAAATGGCCCGCCTGGCTGACCG
CCCAACGACCCCCGCCCATTGACGTCAATAATGACGTATGTTCCCATAGTAACGCCAATAGGGACTTTCC
ATTGACGTCAATGGGTGGAGTATTTACGGTAAACTGCCCACTTGGCAGTACATCAAGTGTATCATATGCC
AAGTCCGCCCCCTATTGACGTCAATGACGGTAAATGGCCCGCCTGGCATTATGCCCAGTACATGACCTTA
CGGGACTTTCCTACTTGGCAGTACATCTACGTATTAGTCATCGCTATTACCATGGTGATGCGGTTTTGGC
AGTACACCAATGGGCGTGGATAGCGGTTTGACTCACGGGGATTTCCAAGTCTCCACCCCATTGACGTCAA
TGGGAGTTTGTTTTGGCACCAAAATCAACGGGACTTTCCAAAATGTCGTAATAACCCCGCCCCGTTGACG
CAAATGGGCGGTAGGCGTGTACGGTGGGAGGTCTATATAAGCAGAGCTCGTTTAGTGAACCGTCAGATCT
CTAGAAGCTGGGTACCAGCTGCTAGCGCCACCATGGAGACCACCCCCCTGAACAGTCAAAAGCAACTCTC
TGCCTGTGAGGATGGAGAGGACTGTCAGGAGAATGGCGTTCTTCAAAAGGTTGTACCCACCCCTGGAGAT
AAGGTGGAAAGCGGCCAGATTTCCAACGGCTACAGCGCCGTGCCATCACCTGGAGCCGGGGATGATACAC
GGCACAGCATTCCCGCAACCACCACGACACTGGTTGCAGAGCTTCACCAGGGCGAGAGGGAGACGTGGGG
CAAAAAGGTAGATTTTCTGCTTTCCGTGATCGGTTACGCGGTCGATCTGGGGAACGTGTGGAGGTTCCCT
TACATTTGTTACCAAAACGGAGGGGGTGCCTTCTTGCTGCCCTACACAATTATGGCGATTTTTGGGGGTA
TCCCGCTCTTCTACATGGAACTGGCCTTGGGTCAGTACCACCGGAACGGCTGCATTAGCATTTGGCGCAA
GATATGCCCCATTTTCAAGGGAATCGGATACGCAATCTGTATAATCGCGTTCTATATTGCATCATATTAC
AACACCATCATGGCCTGGGCCCTTTATTACTTGATCAGCAGTTTCACCGACCAATTGCCGTGGACGAGCT
GTAAGAACTCATGGAATACCGGGAACTGTACCAACTACTTCTCTGAGGACAGCTCAGGAGGTAGCGGGGG
TGAACAGAAGCTGATTAGCGAGGAGGACTTGGGCAGTCCAGGCGGAAGCGGCAACATCACTTGGACACTC
CATAGTACGAGCCCCGCAGAGGAGTTTTACACCAGGCACGTACTGCAGATTCATAGGAGCAAGGGTCTGC
AAGACCTGGGCGGTATTAGCTGGCAGCTCGCATTGTGCATAATGTTGATCTTTACGGTGATCTATTTCTC
TATCTGGAAGGGAGTAAAGACATCCGGCAAGGTGGTGTGGGTGACGGCGACCTTCCCCTACATTATACTC
AGCGTGTTGTTGGTGAGGGGGGCAACCCTGCCTGGGGCCTGGCGAGGCGTGCTGTTCTATCTCAAGCCAA
ACTGGCAGAAGCTTCTTGAAACCGGAGTGTGGATCGACGCGGCCGCGCAAATCTTCTTTTCCCTCGGTCC
CGGCTTCGGGGTCCTTCTGGCATTCGCAAGCTACAACAAGTTCAACAATAACTGCTACCAGGACGCCCTC
GTGACAAGTGTAGTGAACTGCATGACCTCTTTCGTGAGCGGGTTTGTGATCTTCACAGTACTCGGATATA
TGGCTGAGATGAGGAACGAAGATGTTAGTGAGGTTGCCAAAGACGCTGGCCCGAGCCTGTTGTTCATCAC
ATACGCCGAGGCTATCGCGAACATGCCCGCATCTACTTTCTTCGCCATCATCTTTTTCCTGATGCTGATA
ACCCTTGGGCTGGATAGCACCTTCGCCGGACTGGAGGGTGTCATCACTGCCGTTCTCGACGAGTTCCCCC
ATGTGTGGGCCAAGCGACGGGAAAGGTTCGTGCTGGCCGTCGTAATCACATGCTTCTTCGGCTCACTGGT
GACCCTTACCTTTGGCGGTGCGTACGTGGTCAAGCTGCTCGAAGAGTACGCCACTGGACCGGCGGTTCTG
ACCGTGGCATTGATCGAGGCCGTGGCCGTAAGCTGGTTTTACGGCATCACGCAGTTCTGTAGGGACGTGA
AAGAGATGCTGGGCTTTTCTCCCGGTTGGTTTTGGAGGATTTGTTGGGTAGCAATTAGCCCCCTGTTTCT
CCTTTTCATTATTTGCTCTTTTCTGATGTCTCCACCGCAGCTCCGACTGTTTCAGTACAACTACCCCTAC
TGGTCAATTATCCTGGGCTATTGTATCGGCACCTCAAGTTTCATCTGCATCCCCACATACATCGCATACC
AACTGATAATTACGCCCGGTACTTTTAAGGAGCGAATCATTAAAAGCATAACCCCCGAAACCCCCACCGA
GATCCCTTGTGGCGATATAAGACTCAATGCGGTCTAATAGCTCGAGGCCGGCAAGGCCGGATCCAGACAT
GATAAGATACATTGATGAGTTTGGACAAACCACAACTAGAATGCAGTGAAAAAAATGCTTTATTTGTGAA
ATTTGTGATGCTATTGCTTTATTTGTAACCATTATAAGCTGCAATAAACAAGTTAACAACAACAATTGCA
TTCATTTTATGTTTCAGGTTCAGGGGGAGGTGTGGGAGGTTTTTTAAAGCAAGTAAAACCTCTACAAATG
TGGTATGGCTGATTATGATCCGGCTGCCTCGCGCGTTTCGGTGATGACGGTGAAAACCTCTGACACATGC
AGCTCCCGGAGACGGTCACAGCTTGTCTGTAAGCGGATGCCGGGAGCAGACAAGCCCGTCAGGGCGCGTC
AGCGGGTGTTGGCGGGTGTCGGGGCGCAGCCATGAGGTCGACTCTAGAGGATCGATCCCCGCCCCGGACG
AACTAAACCTGACTACGACATCTCTGCCCCTTCTTCGCGGGGCAGTGCATGTAATCCCTTCAGTTGGTTG
GTACAACTTGCCAACTGGGCCCTGTTCCACATGTGACACGGGGGGGGACCAAACACAAAGGGGTTCTCTG
ACTGTAGTTGACATCCTTATAAATGGATGTGCACATTTGCCAACACTGAGTGGCTTTCATCCTGGAGCAG
ACTTTGCAGTCTGTGGACTGCAACACAACATTGCCTTTATGTGTAACTCTTGGCTGAAGCTCTTACACCA
ATGCTGGGGGACATGTACCTCCCAGGGGCCCAGGAAGACTACGGGAGGCTACACCAACGTCAATCAGAGG
GGCCTGTGTAGCTACCGATAAGCGGACCCTCAAGAGGGCATTAGCAATAGTGTTTATAAGGCCCCCTTGT
TAACCCTAAACGGGTAGCATATGCTTCCCGGGTAGTAGTATATACTATCCAGACTAACCCTAATTCAATA
GCATATGTTACCCAACGGGAAGCATATGCTATCGAATTAGGGTTAGTAAAAGGGTCCTAAGGAACAGCGA
TATCTCCCACCCCATGAGCTGTCACGGTTTTATTTACATGGGGTCAGGATTCCACGAGGGTAGTGAACCA
TTTTAGTCACAAGGGCAGTGGCTGAAGATCAAGGAGCGGGCAGTGAACTCTCCTGAATCTTCGCCTGCTT
CTTCATTCTCCTTCGTTTAGCTAATAGAATAACTGCTGAGTTGTGAACAGTAAGGTGTATGTGAGGTGCT
CGAAAACAAGGTTTCAGGTGACGCCCCCAGAATAAAATTTGGACGGGGGGTTCAGTGGTGGCATTGTGCT
ATGACACCAATATAACCCTCACAAACCCCTTGGGCAATAAATACTAGTGTAGGAATGAAACATTCTGAAT
ATCTTTAACAATAGAAATCCATGGGGTGGGGACAAGCCGTAAAGACTGGATGTCCATCTCACACGAATTT
ATGGCTATGGGCAACACATAATCCTAGTGCAATATGATACTGGGGTTATTAAGATGTGTCCCAGGCAGGG
ACCAAGACAGGTGAACCATGTTGTTACACTCTATTTGTAACAAGGGGAAAGAGAGTGGACGCCGACAGCA
GCGGACTCCACTGGTTGTCTCTAACACCCCCGAAAATTAAACGGGGCTCCACGCCAATGGGGCCCATAAA
CAAAGACAAGTGGCCACTCTTTTTTTTGAAATTGTGGAGTGGGGGCACGCGTCAGCCCCCACACGCCGCC
CTGCGGTTTTGGACTGTAAAATAAGGGTGTAATAACTTGGCTGATTGTAACCCCGCTAACCACTGCGGTC
AAACCACTTGCCCACAAAACCACTAATGGCACCCCGGGGAATACCTGCATAAGTAGGTGGGCGGGCCAAG
ATAGGGGCGCGATTGCTGCGATCTGGAGGACAAATTACACACACTTGCGCCTGAGCGCCAAGCACAGGGT
TGTTGGTCCTCATATTCACGAGGTCGCTGAGAGCACGGTGGGCTAATGTTGCCATGGGTAGCATATACTA
CCCAAATATCTGGATAGCATATGCTATCCTAATCTATATCTGGGTAGCATAGGCTATCCTAATCTATATC
TGGGTAGCATATGCTATCCTAATCTATATCTGGGTAGTATATGCTATCCTAATTTATATCTGGGTAGCAT
AGGCTATCCTAATCTATATCTGGGTAGCATATGCTATCCTAATCTATATCTGGGTAGTATATGCTATCCT
AATCTGTATCCGGGTAGCATATGCTATCCTAATAGAGATTAGGGTAGTATATGCTATCCTAATTTATATC
TGGGTAGCATATACTACCCAAATATCTGGATAGCATATGCTATCCTAATCTATATCTGGGTAGCATATGC
TATCCTAATCTATATCTGGGTAGCATAGGCTATCCTAATCTATATCTGGGTAGCATATGCTATCCTAATC
TATATCTGGGTAGTATATGCTATCCTAATTTATATCTGGGTAGCATAGGCTATCCTAATCTATATCTGGG
TAGCATATGCTATCCTAATCTATATCTGGGTAGTATATGCTATCCTAATCTGTATCCGGGTAGCATATGC
TATCCTCATGCATATACAGTCAGCATATGATACCCAGTAGTAGAGTGGGAGTGCTATCCTTTGCATATGC
CGCCACCTCCCAAGGGGGCGTGAATTTTCGCTGCTTGTCCTTTTCCTGCTGGTTGCTCCCATTCTTAGGT
GAATTTAAGGAGGCCAGGCTAAAGCCGTCGCATGTCTGATTGCTCACCAGGTAAATGTCGCTAATGTTTT
CCAACGCGAGAAGGTGTTGAGCGCGGAGCTGAGTGACGTGACAACATGGGTATGCCCAATTGCCCCATGT
TGGGAGGACGAAAATGGTGACAAGACAGATGGCCAGAAATACACCAACAGCACGCATGATGTCTACTGGG
GATTTATTCTTTAGTGCGGGGGAATACACGGCTTTTAATACGATTGAGGGCGTCTCCTAACAAGTTACAT
CACTCCTGCCCTTCCTCACCCTCATCTCCATCACCTCCTTCATCTCCGTCATCTCCGTCATCACCCTCCG
CGGCAGCCCCTTCCACCATAGGTGGAAACCAGGGAGGCAAATCTACTCCATCGTCAAAGCTGCACACAGT
CACCCTGATATTGCAGGTAGGAGCGGGCTTTGTCATAACAAGGTCCTTAATCGCATCCTTCAAAACCTCA
GCAAATATATGAGTTTGTAAAAAGACCATGAAATAACAGACAATGGACTCCCTTAGCGGGCCAGGTTGTG
GGCCGGGTCCAGGGGCCATTCCAAAGGGGAGACGACTCAATGGTGTAAGACGACATTGTGGAATAGCAAG
GGCAGTTCCTCGCCTTAGGTTGTAAAGGGAGGTCTTACTACCTCCATATACGAACACACCGGCGACCCAA
GTTCCTTCGTCGGTAGTCCTTTCTACGTGACTCCTAGCCAGGAGAGCTCTTAAACCTTCTGCAATGTTCT
CAAATTTCGGGTTGGAACCTCCTTGACCACGATGCTTTCCAAACCACCCTCCTTTTTTGCGCCTGCCTCC
ATCACCCTGACCCCGGGGTCCAGTGCTTGGGCCTTCTCCTGGGTCATCTGCGGGGCCCTGCTCTATCGCT
CCCGGGGGCACGTCAGGCTCACCATCTGGGCCACCTTCTTGGTGGTATTCAAAATAATCGGCTTCCCCTA
CAGGGTGGAAAAATGGCCTTCTACCTGGAGGGGGCCTGCGCGGTGGAGACCCGGATGATGATGACTGACT
ACTGGGACTCCTGGGCCTCTTTTCTCCACGTCCACGACCTCTCCCCCTGGCTCTTTCACGACTTCCCCCC
CTGGCTCTTTCACGTCCTCTACCCCGGCGGCCTCCACTACCTCCTCGACCCCGGCCTCCACTACCTCCTC
GACCCCGGCCTCCACTGCCTCCTCGACCCCGGCCTCCACCTCCTGCTCCTGCCCCTCCTGCTCCTGCCCC
TCCTCCTGCTCCTGCCCCTCCTGCTCCTGCCCCTCCCGCTC
